Addgene plasmid #102972: pLKO.1P shISCU
Purpose: Suppression of ISCU
Depositing lab: Richard Possemato. Depositing organization: NYU Grossman School of Medicine. Publication: NFS1 undergoes positive selection in lung tumours and protects cells from ferroptosis. Alvarez SW, Sviderskiy VO, Terzi EM, Papagiannakopoulos T, Moreira AL, Adams S, Sabatini DM, Birsoy K, Possemato R. Nature. 2017 Nov 22. doi: 10.1038/nature24637. PubMed 29168506.
Backbone
  Vector backbone: pLKO_TRC005
  Backbone manufacturer: Broad Institute
  Backbone size w/o insert (bp): 7466
  Total vector size (bp): 7518
  Vector type: Lentiviral, RNAi
  Selectable markers: Puromycin
Growth in bacteria
  Bacterial resistance: Ampicillin, 100 μg/mL
  Growth temperature: 37°C
  Growth strain: NEB Stable
  Copy number: High Copy
Gene/Insert
  Gene/Insert name: shISCU
  gRNA/shRNA sequence: GTCCCTTGACAAGACATCTAA
  Species: H. sapiens (human)
  GenBank ID: NM_014301
  Entrez Gene: ISCU (a.k.a. 2310020H20Rik, HML, ISU2, NIFU, NIFUN, hnifU)
Terms and licenses: Academic/Nonprofit Terms; Industry Terms: Not Available to Industry
Depositor comments: TRCN0000289988
How to cite: pLKO.1P shISCU was a gift from Richard Possemato (Addgene plasmid # 102972 ; http://n2t.net/addgene:102972 ; RRID:Addgene_102972)
