[The description below was written by a language model from this plasmid's Addgene catalogue record and pLannotate feature annotations shown in this document.]
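Description:
pLKO.1P shISCU is a lentiviral RNAi plasmid built on the Broad Institute pLKO_TRC005 backbone and designed to suppress expression of human ISCU, the iron-sulfur cluster assembly scaffold gene. The total construct is 7,518 bp, with the short hairpin insert accounting for only about 50 bp beyond the 7,466 bp backbone. It is propagated in E. coli as a high-copy plasmid through a ColE1/pUC-type origin and selected with ampicillin via the β-lactamase gene. An f1 origin, an SV40 origin and remnants of lac and phage promoter elements from the cloning backbone are also annotated.

The viral portion follows a third-generation, self-inactivating design. An RSV promoter fused to a truncated HIV-1 5' LTR drives transcription of the genomic RNA in packaging cells, followed by the Ψ packaging signal with a partial gag region, the Rev response element for Rev-dependent nuclear export, and a cPPT/CTS that aids nuclear import of the reverse-transcribed genome. A human U6 RNA polymerase III promoter sits near the end of the linearised map. The hairpin itself is not annotated as a feature, but it presumably occupies the interval between U6 and the cPPT/CTS across the map junction. Downstream, the human PGK promoter expresses puromycin N-acetyltransferase so that transduced mammalian cells can be selected with puromycin. A WPRE enhances transcript expression, and the ΔU3 3' LTR inactivates the viral promoter after integration.

The hairpin corresponds to a TRC library clone directed against the human ISCU transcript. The plasmid is used to produce lentivirus for stable ISCU knockdown in human cells, and it was deposited with a study of iron-sulfur cluster biosynthesis and ferroptosis protection in lung tumours.
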