Features (pLannotate 1.2.2; 26 found; start..end, strand, type, name):
     41..158     +  misc_feature   cPPT/CTS: central polypurine tract and central termination sequence of HIV-1
    217..717     +  promoter       hPGK promoter: human phosphoglycerate kinase 1 promoter
    739..1338    +  CDS            PuroR (fragment): puromycin N-acetyltransferase; pac from Streptomyces; confers resistance to puromycin
   1354..1942    +  misc_feature   WPRE: woodchuck hepatitis virus posttranscriptional regulatory element
   1993..2012    +  misc_feature   cPPT/CTS (fragment): central polypurine tract and central termination sequence of HIV-1
   2014..2247    +  LTR            3' LTR (ΔU3): self-inactivating 3' long terminal repeat (LTR) from HIV-1
   2325..2446    +  polyA_signal   SV40 poly(A) signal: SV40 polyadenylation signal
   2486..2621    +  rep_origin     SV40 ori: SV40 origin of replication
   2642..2660    -  promoter       T7 promoter: promoter for bacteriophage T7 RNA polymerase
   2668..2823    +  CDS            lacZα (fragment): LacZα fragment of β-galactosidase; lacZ fragment
   2828..3256    +  rep_origin     f1 ori (sequence partly withheld): f1 bacteriophage origin of replication; arrow indicates direction of (+) strand synthesis
   3309..3413    +  promoter       AmpR promoter: bla
   3414..4274    +  CDS            AmpR: β-lactamase; bla; confers resistance to ampicillin, carbenicillin, and related antibiotics
   4445..5033    +  rep_origin     ori: high-copy-number ColE1/pMB1/pBR322/pUC origin of replication
   5216..5308    +  CDS            lacI (fragment): lac repressor; lacI; The lac repressor binds to the lac operator to inhibit transcription in E. coli. This inhibition can be relieved by adding lactose or isopropyl-β-D-thiogalactopyranoside (IPTG).
   5321..5342    +  protein_bind   CAP binding site: CAP binding activates transcription in the presence of cAMP. E. coli catabolite activator protein
   5357..5387    +  promoter       lac promoter: promoter for the E. coli lac operon
   5395..5411    +  protein_bind   lac operator: The lac repressor binds to the lac operator to inhibit transcription in E. coli. This inhibition can be relieved by adding lactose or isopropyl-β-D-thiogalactopyranoside (IPTG). lac repressor encoded by lacI
   5456..5474    +  promoter       T3 promoter: promoter for bacteriophage T3 RNA polymerase
   5502..5728    +  promoter       RSV promoter: Rous sarcoma virus enhancer/promoter
   5729..5909    +  LTR            5' LTR (truncated): truncated 5' long terminal repeat (LTR) from HIV-1
   5956..6081    +  misc_feature   HIV-1 Ψ: packaging signal of human immunodeficiency virus type 1
   6065..6428    +  CDS            HIV-1 gag (fragment): gag protein from human immunodeficiency virus 1; gag
   6574..6807    +  misc_feature   RRE: The Rev response element (RRE) of HIV-1 allows for Rev-dependent mRNA export from the nucleus to the cytoplasm.
   7184..7210    +  CDS            Rev (fragment): human immunodeficiency virus 1 (HIV-1) Rev protein; rev; enhances nuclear export of unspliced and incompletely spliced viral mRNAs
   7214..7454    +  promoter       U6 promoter: RNA polymerase III promoter for human U6 snRNA
>Addgene plasmid #102972 | pLKO.1P shISCU | addgene full sequence | sequence record 198379 | Addgene NGS Result
AATTCTAGATCTTGAGACAAATGGCAGTATTCATCCACAATTTTAAAAGAAAAGGGGGGATTGGGGGGTA
CAGTGCAGGGGAAAGAATAGTAGACATAATAGCAACAGACATACAAACTAAAGAATTACAAAAACAAATT
ACAAAAATTCAAAATTTTCGGGTTTATTACAGGGACAGCAGAGATCCACTTTGGCGCCGGCTCGAGGGGG
CCCGGGTTGCGCCTTTTCCAAGGCAGCCCTGGGTTTGCGCAGGGACGCGGCTGCTCTGGGCGTGGTTCCG
GGAAACGCAGCGGCGCCGACCCTGGGTCTCGCACATTCTTCACGTCCGTTCGCAGCGTCACCCGGATCTT
CGCCGCTACCCTTGTGGGCCCCCCGGCGACGCTTCCTGCTCCGCCCCTAAGTCGGGAAGGTTCCTTGCGG
TTCGCGGCGTGCCGGACGTGACAAACGGAAGCCGCACGTCTCACTAGTACCCTCGCAGACGGACAGCGCC
AGGGAGCAATGGCAGCGCGCCGACCGCGATGGGCTGTGGCCAATAGCGGCTGCTCAGCAGGGCGCGCCGA
GAGCAGCGGCCGGGAAGGGGCGGTGCGGGAGGCGGGGTGTGGGGCGGTAGTGTGGGCCCTGTTCCTGCCC
GCGCGGTGTTCCGCATTCTGCAAGCCTCCGGAGCGCACGTCGGCAGTCGGCTCCCTCGTTGACCGAATCA
CCGACCTCTCTCCCCAGGGGGATCCACCGGAGCTTACCATGACCGAGTACAAGCCCACGGTGCGCCTCGC
CACCCGCGACGACGTCCCCAGGGCCGTACGCACCCTCGCCGCCGCGTTCGCCGACTACCCCGCCACGCGC
CACACCGTCGATCCGGACCGCCACATCGAGCGGGTCACCGAGCTGCAAGAACTCTTCCTCACGCGCGTCG
GGCTCGACATCGGCAAGGTGTGGGTCGCGGACGACGGCGCCGCCGTGGCGGTCTGGACCACGCCGGAGAG
CGTCGAAGCGGGGGCGGTGTTCGCCGAGATCGGCCCGCGCATGGCCGAGTTGAGCGGTTCCCGGCTGGCC
GCGCAGCAACAGATGGAAGGCCTCCTGGCGCCGCACCGGCCCAAGGAGCCCGCGTGGTTCCTGGCCACCG
TCGGCGTCTCGCCCGACCACCAGGGCAAGGGTCTGGGCAGCGCCGTCGTGCTCCCCGGAGTGGAGGCGGC
CGAGCGCGCCGGGGTGCCCGCCTTCCTGGAGACCTCCGCGCCCCGCAACCTCCCCTTCTACGAGCGGCTC
GGCTTCACCGTCACCGCCGACGTCGAGGTGCCCGAAGGACCGCGCACCTGGTGCATGACCCGCAAGCCCG
GTGCCTGAACGCGTTAAGTCGACAATCAACCTCTGGATTACAAAATTTGTGAAAGATTGACTGGTATTCT
TAACTATGTTGCTCCTTTTACGCTATGTGGATACGCTGCTTTAATGCCTTTGTATCATGCTATTGCTTCC
CGTATGGCTTTCATTTTCTCCTCCTTGTATAAATCCTGGTTGCTGTCTCTTTATGAGGAGTTGTGGCCCG
TTGTCAGGCAACGTGGCGTGGTGTGCACTGTGTTTGCTGACGCAACCCCCACTGGTTGGGGCATTGCCAC
CACCTGTCAGCTCCTTTCCGGGACTTTCGCTTTCCCCCTCCCTATTGCCACGGCGGAACTCATCGCCGCC
TGCCTTGCCCGCTGCTGGACAGGGGCTCGGCTGTTGGGCACTGACAATTCCGTGGTGTTGTCGGGGAAAT
CATCGTCCTTTCCTTGGCTGCTCGCCTGTGTTGCCACCTGGATTCTGCGCGGGACGTCCTTCTGCTACGT
CCCTTCGGCCCTCAATCCAGCGGACCTTCCTTCCCGCGGCCTGCTGCCGGCTCTGCGGCCTCTTCCGCGT
CTTCGCCTTCGCCCTCAGACGAGTCGGATCTCCCTTTGGGCCGCCTCCCCGCGTCGACTTTAAGACCAAT
GACTTACAAGGCAGCTGTAGATCTTAGCCACTTTTTAAAAGAAAAGGGGGGACTGGAAGGGCTAATTCAC
TCCCAACGAAGACAAGATCTGCTTTTTGCTTGTACTGGGTCTCTCTGGTTAGACCAGATCTGAGCCTGGG
AGCTCTCTGGCTAACTAGGGAACCCACTGCTTAAGCCTCAATAAAGCTTGCCTTGAGTGCTTCAAGTAGT
GTGTGCCCGTCTGTTGTGTGACTCTGGTAACTAGAGATCCCTCAGACCCTTTTAGTCAGTGTGGAAAATC
TCTAGCAGTACGTATAGTAGTTCATGTCATCTTATTATTCAGTATTTATAACTTGCAAAGAAATGAATAT
CAGAGAGTGAGAGGAACTTGTTTATTGCAGCTTATAATGGTTACAAATAAAGCAATAGCATCACAAATTT
CACAAATAAAGCATTTTTTTCACTGCATTCTAGTTGTGGTTTGTCCAAACTCATCAATGTATCTTATCAT
GTCTGGCTCTAGCTATCCCGCCCCTAACTCCGCCCATCCCGCCCCTAACTCCGCCCAGTTCCGCCCATTC
TCCGCCCCATGGCTGACTAATTTTTTTTATTTATGCAGAGGCCGAGGCCGCCTCGGCCTCTGAGCTATTC
CAGAAGTAGTGAGGAGGCTTTTTTGGAGGCCTAGGGACGTACCCAATTCGCCCTATAGTGAGTCGTATTA
CGCGCGCTCACTGGCCGTCGTTTTACAACGTCGTGACTGGGAAAACCCTGGCGTTACCCAACTTAATCGC
CTTGCAGCACATCCCCCTTTCGCCAGCTGGCGTAATAGCGAAGAGGCCCGCACCGATCGCCCTTCCCAAC
AGTTGCGCAGCCTGAATGGCGAATGGG
[124 nt withheld, positions 2828-2951]
C
[91 nt withheld, positions 2953-3043]
A
[49 nt withheld, positions 3045-3093]
CCTTTGACGTTGGAGTCCACGTTCTTT
[37 nt withheld, positions 3121-3157]
ACCCTATCTCGGTCTATTCTTTTGATTTATAAGGGATTTTGCCGATTTCGGCCTATTGGTTAAAAAATGA
GCTGATTTAACAAAAATTTAACGCGAATTTTAACAAAATATTAACGCTTACAATTTAGGTGGCACTTTTC
GGGGAAATGTGCGCGGAACCCCTATTTGTTTATTTTTCTAAATACATTCAAATATGTATCCGCTCATGAG
ACAATAACCCTGATAAATGCTTCAATAATATTGAAAAAGGAAGAGTATGAGTATTCAACATTTCCGTGTC
GCCCTTATTCCCTTTTTTGCGGCATTTTGCCTTCCTGTTTTTGCTCACCCAGAAACGCTGGTGAAAGTAA
AAGATGCTGAAGATCAGTTGGGTGCACGAGTGGGTTACATCGAACTGGATCTCAACAGCGGTAAGATCCT
TGAGAGTTTTCGCCCCGAAGAACGTTTTCCAATGATGAGCACTTTTAAAGTTCTGCTATGTGGCGCGGTA
TTATCCCGTATTGACGCCGGGCAAGAGCAACTCGGTCGCCGCATACACTATTCTCAGAATGACTTGGTTG
AGTACTCACCAGTCACAGAAAAGCATCTTACGGATGGCATGACAGTAAGAGAATTATGCAGTGCTGCCAT
AACCATGAGTGATAACACTGCGGCCAACTTACTTCTGACAACGATCGGAGGACCGAAGGAGCTAACCGCT
TTTTTGCACAACATGGGGGATCATGTAACTCGCCTTGATCGTTGGGAACCGGAGCTGAATGAAGCCATAC
CAAACGACGAGCGTGACACCACGATGCCTGTAGCAATGGCAACAACGTTGCGCAAACTATTAACTGGCGA
ACTACTTACTCTAGCTTCCCGGCAACAATTAATAGACTGGATGGAGGCGGATAAAGTTGCAGGACCACTT
CTGCGCTCGGCCCTTCCGGCTGGCTGGTTTATTGCTGATAAATCTGGAGCCGGTGAGCGTGGGTCTCGCG
GTATCATTGCAGCACTGGGGCCAGATGGTAAGCCCTCCCGTATCGTAGTTATCTACACGACGGGGAGTCA
GGCAACTATGGATGAACGAAATAGACAGATCGCTGAGATAGGTGCCTCACTGATTAAGCATTGGTAACTG
TCAGACCAAGTTTACTCATATATACTTTAGATTGATTTAAAACTTCATTTTTAATTTAAAAGGATCTAGG
TGAAGATCCTTTTTGATAATCTCATGACCAAAATCCCTTAACGTGAGTTTTCGTTCCACTGAGCGTCAGA
CCCCGTAGAAAAGATCAAAGGATCTTCTTGAGATCCTTTTTTTCTGCGCGTAATCTGCTGCTTGCAAACA
AAAAAACCACCGCTACCAGCGGTGGTTTGTTTGCCGGATCAAGAGCTACCAACTCTTTTTCCGAAGGTAA
CTGGCTTCAGCAGAGCGCAGATACCAAATACTGTTCTTCTAGTGTAGCCGTAGTTAGGCCACCACTTCAA
GAACTCTGTAGCACCGCCTACATACCTCGCTCTGCTAATCCTGTTACCAGTGGCTGCTGCCAGTGGCGAT
AAGTCGTGTCTTACCGGGTTGGACTCAAGACGATAGTTACCGGATAAGGCGCAGCGGTCGGGCTGAACGG
GGGGTTCGTGCACACAGCCCAGCTTGGAGCGAACGACCTACACCGAACTGAGATACCTACAGCGTGAGCT
ATGAGAAAGCGCCACGCTTCCCGAAGGGAGAAAGGCGGACAGGTATCCGGTAAGCGGCAGGGTCGGAACA
GGAGAGCGCACGAGGGAGCTTCCAGGGGGAAACGCCTGGTATCTTTATAGTCCTGTCGGGTTTCGCCACC
TCTGACTTGAGCGTCGATTTTTGTGATGCTCGTCAGGGGGGCGGAGCCTATGGAAAAACGCCAGCAACGC
GGCCTTTTTACGGTTCCTGGCCTTTTGCTGGCCTTTTGCTCACATGTTCTTTCCTGCGTTATCCCCTGAT
TCTGTGGATAACCGTATTACCGCCTTTGAGTGAGCTGATACCGCTCGCCGCAGCCGAACGACCGAGCGCA
GCGAGTCAGTGAGCGAGGAAGCGGAAGAGCGCCCAATACGCAAACCGCCTCTCCCCGCGCGTTGGCCGAT
TCATTAATGCAGCTGGCACGACAGGTTTCCCGACTGGAAAGCGGGCAGTGAGCGCAACGCAATTAATGTG
AGTTAGCTCACTCATTAGGCACCCCAGGCTTTACACTTTATGCTTCCGGCTCGTATGTTGTGTGGAATTG
TGAGCGGATAACAATTTCACACAGGAAACAGCTATGACCATGATTACGCCAAGCGCGCAATTAACCCTCA
CTAAAGGGAACAAAAGCTGGAGCTGCAAGCTTAATGTAGTCTTATGCAATACTCTTGTAGTCTTGCAACA
TGGTAACGATGAGTTAGCAACATGCCTTACAAGGAGAGAAAAAGCACCGTGCATGCCGATTGGTGGAAGT
AAGGTGGTACGATCGTGCCTTATTAGGAAGGCAACAGACGGGTCTGACATGGATTGGACGAACCACTGAA
TTGCCGCATTGCAGAGATATTGTATTTAAGTGCCTAGCTCGATACATAAACGGGTCTCTCTGGTTAGACC
AGATCTGAGCCTGGGAGCTCTCTGGCTAACTAGGGAACCCACTGCTTAAGCCTCAATAAAGCTTGCCTTG
AGTGCTTCAAGTAGTGTGTGCCCGTCTGTTGTGTGACTCTGGTAACTAGAGATCCCTCAGACCCTTTTAG
TCAGTGTGGAAAATCTCTAGCAGTGGCGCCCGAACAGGGACTTGAAAGCGAAAGGGAAACCAGAGGAGCT
CTCTCGACGCAGGACTCGGCTTGCTGAAGCGCGCACGGCAAGAGGCGAGGGGCGGCGACTGGTGAGTACG
CCAAAAATTTTGACTAGCGGAGGCTAGAAGGAGAGAGATGGGTGCGAGAGCGTCAGTATTAAGCGGGGGA
GAATTAGATCGCGATGGGAAAAAATTCGGTTAAGGCCAGGGGGAAAGAAAAAATATAAATTAAAACATAT
AGTATGGGCAAGCAGGGAGCTAGAACGATTCGCAGTTAATCCTGGCCTGTTAGAAACATCAGAAGGCTGT
AGACAAATACTGGGACAGCTACAACCATCCCTTCAGACAGGATCAGAAGAACTTAGATCATTATATAATA
CAGTAGCAACCCTCTATTGTGTGCATCAAAGGATAGAGATAAAAGACACCAAGGAAGCTTTAGACAAGAT
AGAGGAAGAGCAAAACAAAAGTAAGACCACCGCACAGCAAGCGGCCGCTGATCTTCAGACCTGGAGGAGG
AGATATGAGGGACAATTGGAGAAGTGAATTATATAAATATAAAGTAGTAAAAATTGAACCATTAGGAGTA
GCACCCACCAAGGCAAAGAGAAGAGTGGTGCAGAGAGAAAAAAGAGCAGTGGGAATAGGAGCTTTGTTCC
TTGGGTTCTTGGGAGCAGCAGGAAGCACTATGGGCGCAGCGTCAATGACGCTGACGGTACAGGCCAGACA
ATTATTGTCTGGTATAGTGCAGCAGCAGAACAATTTGCTGAGGGCTATTGAGGCGCAACAGCATCTGTTG
CAACTCACAGTCTGGGGCATCAAGCAGCTCCAGGCAAGAATCCTGGCTGTGGAAAGATACCTAAAGGATC
AACAGCTCCTGGGGATTTGGGGTTGCTCTGGAAAACTCATTTGCACCACTGCTGTGCCTTGGAATGCTAG
TTGGAGTAATAAATCTCTGGAACAGATTTGGAATCACACGACCTGGATGGAGTGGGACAGAGAAATTAAC
AATTACACAAGCTTAATACACTCCTTAATTGAAGAATCGCAAAACCAGCAAGAAAAGAATGAACAAGAAT
TATTGGAATTAGATAAATGGGCAAGTTTGTGGAATTGGTTTAACATAACAAATTGGCTGTGGTATATAAA
ATTATTCATAATGATAGTAGGAGGCTTGGTAGGTTTAAGAATAGTTTTTGCTGTACTTTCTATAGTGAAT
AGAGTTAGGCAGGGATATTCACCATTATCGTTTCAGACCCACCTCCCAACCCCGAGGGGACCCAGAGAGG
GCCTATTTCCCATGATTCCTTCATATTTGCATATACGATACAAGGCTGTTAGAGAGATAATTAGAATTAA
TTTGACTGTAAACACAAAGATATTAGTACAAAATACGTGACGTAGAAAGTAATAATTTCTTGGGTAGTTT
GCAGTTTTAAAATTATGTTTTAAAATGGACTATCATATGCTTACCGTAACTTGAAAGTATTTCGATTTCT
TGGCTTTATATATCTTGTGGAAAGGACGAGGTACCGGGTCCCTTGACAAGACATCTAACTCGAGTTAGAT
GTCTTGTCAAGGGACTTTTTG
