>Addgene plasmid #102972 | pLKO.1P shISCU | depositor partial sequence | sequence record 194971 | pLKO_TRC005
GAATTCTAGATCTTGAGACAAATGGCAGTATTCATCCACAATTTTAAAAGAAAAGGGGGGATTGGGGGGT
ACAGTGCAGGGGAAAGAATAGTAGACATAATAGCAACAGACATACAAACTAAAGAATTACAAAAACAAAT
TACAAAAATTCAAAATTTTCGGGTTTATTACAGGGACAGCAGAGATCCACTTTGGCGCCGGCTCGAGGGG
GCCCGGGTTGCGCCTTTTCCAAGGCAGCCCTGGGTTTGCGCAGGGACGCGGCTGCTCTGGGCGTGGTTCC
GGGAAACGCAGCGGCGCCGACCCTGGGTCTCGCACATTCTTCACGTCCGTTCGCAGCGTCACCCGGATCT
TCGCCGCTACCCTTGTGGGCCCCCCGGCGACGCTTCCTGCTCCGCCCCTAAGTCGGGAAGGTTCCTTGCG
GTTCGCGGCGTGCCGGACGTGACAAACGGAAGCCGCACGTCTCACTAGTACCCTCGCAGACGGACAGCGC
CAGGGAGCAATGGCAGCGCGCCGACCGCGATGGGCTGTGGCCAATAGCGGCTGCTCAGCAGGGCGCGCCG
AGAGCAGCGGCCGGGAAGGGGCGGTGCGGGAGGCGGGGTGTGGGGCGGTAGTGTGGGCCCTGTTCCTGCC
CGCGCGGTGTTCCGCATTCTGCAAGCCTCCGGAGCGCACGTCGGCAGTCGGCTCCCTCGTTGACCGAATC
ACCGACCTCTCTCCCCAGGGGGATCCACCGGAGCTTACCATGACCGAGTACAAGCCCACGGTGCGCCTCG
CCACCCGCGACGACGTCCCCAGGGCCGTACGCACCCTCGCCGCCGCGTTCGCCGACTACCCCGCCACGCG
CCACACCGTCGATCCGGACCGCCACATCGAGCGGGTCACCGAGCTGCAAGAACTCTTCCTCACGCGCGTC
GGGCTCGACATCGGCAAGGTGTGGGTCGCGGACGACGGCGCCGCCGTGGCGGTCTGGACCACGCCGGAGA
GCGTCGAAGCGGGGGCGGTGTTCGCCGAGATCGGCCCGCGCATGGCCGAGTTGAGCGGTTCCCGGCTGGC
CGCGCAGCAACAGATGGAAGGCCTCCTGGCGCCGCACCGGCCCAAGGAGCCCGCGTGGTTCCTGGCCACC
GTCGGCGTCTCGCCCGACCACCAGGGCAAGGGTCTGGGCAGCGCCGTCGTGCTCCCCGGAGTGGAGGCGG
CCGAGCGCGCCGGGGTGCCCGCCTTCCTGGAGACCTCCGCGCCCCGCAACCTCCCCTTCTACGAGCGGCT
CGGCTTCACCGTCACCGCCGACGTCGAGGTGCCCGAAGGACCGCGCACCTGGTGCATGACCCGCAAGCCC
GGTGCCTGAACGCGTTAAGTCGACAATCAACCTCTGGATTACAAAATTTGTGAAAGATTGACTGGTATTC
TTAACTATGTTGCTCCTTTTACGCTATGTGGATACGCTGCTTTAATGCCTTTGTATCATGCTATTGCTTC
CCGTATGGCTTTCATTTTCTCCTCCTTGTATAAATCCTGGTTGCTGTCTCTTTATGAGGAGTTGTGGCCC
GTTGTCAGGCAACGTGGCGTGGTGTGCACTGTGTTTGCTGACGCAACCCCCACTGGTTGGGGCATTGCCA
CCACCTGTCAGCTCCTTTCCGGGACTTTCGCTTTCCCCCTCCCTATTGCCACGGCGGAACTCATCGCCGC
CTGCCTTGCCCGCTGCTGGACAGGGGCTCGGCTGTTGGGCACTGACAATTCCGTGGTGTTGTCGGGGAAA
TCATCGTCCTTTCCTTGGCTGCTCGCCTGTGTTGCCACCTGGATTCTGCGCGGGACGTCCTTCTGCTACG
TCCCTTCGGCCCTCAATCCAGCGGACCTTCCTTCCCGCGGCCTGCTGCCGGCTCTGCGGCCTCTTCCGCG
TCTTCGCCTTCGCCCTCAGACGAGTCGGATCTCCCTTTGGGCCGCCTCCCCGCGTCGACTTTAAGACCAA
TGACTTACAAGGCAGCTGTAGATCTTAGCCACTTTTTAAAAGAAAAGGGGGGACTGGAAGGGCTAATTCA
CTCCCAACGAAGACAAGATCTGCTTTTTGCTTGTACTGGGTCTCTCTGGTTAGACCAGATCTGAGCCTGG
GAGCTCTCTGGCTAACTAGGGAACCCACTGCTTAAGCCTCAATAAAGCTTGCCTTGAGTGCTTCAAGTAG
TGTGTGCCCGTCTGTTGTGTGACTCTGGTAACTAGAGATCCCTCAGACCCTTTTAGTCAGTGTGGAAAAT
CTCTAGCAGTACGTATAGTAGTTCATGTCATCTTATTATTCAGTATTTATAACTTGCAAAGAAATGAATA
TCAGAGAGTGAGAGGAACTTGTTTATTGCAGCTTATAATGGTTACAAATAAAGCAATAGCATCACAAATT
TCACAAATAAAGCATTTTTTTCACTGCATTCTAGTTGTGGTTTGTCCAAACTCATCAATGTATCTTATCA
TGTCTGGCTCTAGCTATCCCGCCCCTAACTCCGCCCATCCCGCCCCTAACTCCGCCCAGTTCCGCCCATT
CTCCGCCCCATGGCTGACTAATTTTTTTTATTTATGCAGAGGCCGAGGCCGCCTCGGCCTCTGAGCTATT
CCAGAAGTAGTGAGGAGGCTTTTTTGGAGGCCTAGGGACGTACCCAATTCGCCCTATAGTGAGTCGTATT
ACGCGCGCTCACTGGCCGTCGTTTTACAACGTCGTGACTGGGAAAACCCTGGCGTTACCCAACTTAATCG
CCTTGCAGCACATCCCCCTTTCGCCAGCTGGCGTAATAGCGAAGAGGCCCGCACCGATCGCCCTTCCCAA
CAGTTGCGCAGCCTGAATGGCGAATGGG
[124 nt withheld, positions 2829-2952]
C
[91 nt withheld, positions 2954-3044]
A
[49 nt withheld, positions 3046-3094]
CCTTTGACGTTGGAGTCCACGTTCTTT
[37 nt withheld, positions 3122-3158]
ACCCTATCTCGGTCTATTCTTTTGATTTATAAGGGATTTTGCCGATTTCGGCCTATTGGTTAAAAAATGA
GCTGATTTAACAAAAATTTAACGCGAATTTTAACAAAATATTAACGCTTACAATTTAGGTGGCACTTTTC
GGGGAAATGTGCGCGGAACCCCTATTTGTTTATTTTTCTAAATACATTCAAATATGTATCCGCTCATGAG
ACAATAACCCTGATAAATGCTTCAATAATATTGAAAAAGGAAGAGTATGAGTATTCAACATTTCCGTGTC
GCCCTTATTCCCTTTTTTGCGGCATTTTGCCTTCCTGTTTTTGCTCACCCAGAAACGCTGGTGAAAGTAA
AAGATGCTGAAGATCAGTTGGGTGCACGAGTGGGTTACATCGAACTGGATCTCAACAGCGGTAAGATCCT
TGAGAGTTTTCGCCCCGAAGAACGTTTTCCAATGATGAGCACTTTTAAAGTTCTGCTATGTGGCGCGGTA
TTATCCCGTATTGACGCCGGGCAAGAGCAACTCGGTCGCCGCATACACTATTCTCAGAATGACTTGGTTG
AGTACTCACCAGTCACAGAAAAGCATCTTACGGATGGCATGACAGTAAGAGAATTATGCAGTGCTGCCAT
AACCATGAGTGATAACACTGCGGCCAACTTACTTCTGACAACGATCGGAGGACCGAAGGAGCTAACCGCT
TTTTTGCACAACATGGGGGATCATGTAACTCGCCTTGATCGTTGGGAACCGGAGCTGAATGAAGCCATAC
CAAACGACGAGCGTGACACCACGATGCCTGTAGCAATGGCAACAACGTTGCGCAAACTATTAACTGGCGA
ACTACTTACTCTAGCTTCCCGGCAACAATTAATAGACTGGATGGAGGCGGATAAAGTTGCAGGACCACTT
CTGCGCTCGGCCCTTCCGGCTGGCTGGTTTATTGCTGATAAATCTGGAGCCGGTGAGCGTGGGTCTCGCG
GTATCATTGCAGCACTGGGGCCAGATGGTAAGCCCTCCCGTATCGTAGTTATCTACACGACGGGGAGTCA
GGCAACTATGGATGAACGAAATAGACAGATCGCTGAGATAGGTGCCTCACTGATTAAGCATTGGTAACTG
TCAGACCAAGTTTACTCATATATACTTTAGATTGATTTAAAACTTCATTTTTAATTTAAAAGGATCTAGG
TGAAGATCCTTTTTGATAATCTCATGACCAAAATCCCTTAACGTGAGTTTTCGTTCCACTGAGCGTCAGA
CCCCGTAGAAAAGATCAAAGGATCTTCTTGAGATCCTTTTTTTCTGCGCGTAATCTGCTGCTTGCAAACA
AAAAAACCACCGCTACCAGCGGTGGTTTGTTTGCCGGATCAAGAGCTACCAACTCTTTTTCCGAAGGTAA
CTGGCTTCAGCAGAGCGCAGATACCAAATACTGTTCTTCTAGTGTAGCCGTAGTTAGGCCACCACTTCAA
GAACTCTGTAGCACCGCCTACATACCTCGCTCTGCTAATCCTGTTACCAGTGGCTGCTGCCAGTGGCGAT
AAGTCGTGTCTTACCGGGTTGGACTCAAGACGATAGTTACCGGATAAGGCGCAGCGGTCGGGCTGAACGG
GGGGTTCGTGCACACAGCCCAGCTTGGAGCGAACGACCTACACCGAACTGAGATACCTACAGCGTGAGCT
ATGAGAAAGCGCCACGCTTCCCGAAGGGAGAAAGGCGGACAGGTATCCGGTAAGCGGCAGGGTCGGAACA
GGAGAGCGCACGAGGGAGCTTCCAGGGGGAAACGCCTGGTATCTTTATAGTCCTGTCGGGTTTCGCCACC
TCTGACTTGAGCGTCGATTTTTGTGATGCTCGTCAGGGGGGCGGAGCCTATGGAAAAACGCCAGCAACGC
GGCCTTTTTACGGTTCCTGGCCTTTTGCTGGCCTTTTGCTCACATGTTCTTTCCTGCGTTATCCCCTGAT
TCTGTGGATAACCGTATTACCGCCTTTGAGTGAGCTGATACCGCTCGCCGCAGCCGAACGACCGAGCGCA
GCGAGTCAGTGAGCGAGGAAGCGGAAGAGCGCCCAATACGCAAACCGCCTCTCCCCGCGCGTTGGCCGAT
TCATTAATGCAGCTGGCACGACAGGTTTCCCGACTGGAAAGCGGGCAGTGAGCGCAACGCAATTAATGTG
AGTTAGCTCACTCATTAGGCACCCCAGGCTTTACACTTTATGCTTCCGGCTCGTATGTTGTGTGGAATTG
TGAGCGGATAACAATTTCACACAGGAAACAGCTATGACCATGATTACGCCAAGCGCGCAATTAACCCTCA
CTAAAGGGAACAAAAGCTGGAGCTGCAAGCTTAATGTAGTCTTATGCAATACTCTTGTAGTCTTGCAACA
TGGTAACGATGAGTTAGCAACATGCCTTACAAGGAGAGAAAAAGCACCGTGCATGCCGATTGGTGGAAGT
AAGGTGGTACGATCGTGCCTTATTAGGAAGGCAACAGACGGGTCTGACATGGATTGGACGAACCACTGAA
TTGCCGCATTGCAGAGATATTGTATTTAAGTGCCTAGCTCGATACATAAACGGGTCTCTCTGGTTAGACC
AGATCTGAGCCTGGGAGCTCTCTGGCTAACTAGGGAACCCACTGCTTAAGCCTCAATAAAGCTTGCCTTG
AGTGCTTCAAGTAGTGTGTGCCCGTCTGTTGTGTGACTCTGGTAACTAGAGATCCCTCAGACCCTTTTAG
TCAGTGTGGAAAATCTCTAGCAGTGGCGCCCGAACAGGGACTTGAAAGCGAAAGGGAAACCAGAGGAGCT
CTCTCGACGCAGGACTCGGCTTGCTGAAGCGCGCACGGCAAGAGGCGAGGGGCGGCGACTGGTGAGTACG
CCAAAAATTTTGACTAGCGGAGGCTAGAAGGAGAGAGATGGGTGCGAGAGCGTCAGTATTAAGCGGGGGA
GAATTAGATCGCGATGGGAAAAAATTCGGTTAAGGCCAGGGGGAAAGAAAAAATATAAATTAAAACATAT
AGTATGGGCAAGCAGGGAGCTAGAACGATTCGCAGTTAATCCTGGCCTGTTAGAAACATCAGAAGGCTGT
AGACAAATACTGGGACAGCTACAACCATCCCTTCAGACAGGATCAGAAGAACTTAGATCATTATATAATA
CAGTAGCAACCCTCTATTGTGTGCATCAAAGGATAGAGATAAAAGACACCAAGGAAGCTTTAGACAAGAT
AGAGGAAGAGCAAAACAAAAGTAAGACCACCGCACAGCAAGCGGCCGCTGATCTTCAGACCTGGAGGAGG
AGATATGAGGGACAATTGGAGAAGTGAATTATATAAATATAAAGTAGTAAAAATTGAACCATTAGGAGTA
GCACCCACCAAGGCAAAGAGAAGAGTGGTGCAGAGAGAAAAAAGAGCAGTGGGAATAGGAGCTTTGTTCC
TTGGGTTCTTGGGAGCAGCAGGAAGCACTATGGGCGCAGCGTCAATGACGCTGACGGTACAGGCCAGACA
ATTATTGTCTGGTATAGTGCAGCAGCAGAACAATTTGCTGAGGGCTATTGAGGCGCAACAGCATCTGTTG
CAACTCACAGTCTGGGGCATCAAGCAGCTCCAGGCAAGAATCCTGGCTGTGGAAAGATACCTAAAGGATC
AACAGCTCCTGGGGATTTGGGGTTGCTCTGGAAAACTCATTTGCACCACTGCTGTGCCTTGGAATGCTAG
TTGGAGTAATAAATCTCTGGAACAGATTTGGAATCACACGACCTGGATGGAGTGGGACAGAGAAATTAAC
AATTACACAAGCTTAATACACTCCTTAATTGAAGAATCGCAAAACCAGCAAGAAAAGAATGAACAAGAAT
TATTGGAATTAGATAAATGGGCAAGTTTGTGGAATTGGTTTAACATAACAAATTGGCTGTGGTATATAAA
ATTATTCATAATGATAGTAGGAGGCTTGGTAGGTTTAAGAATAGTTTTTGCTGTACTTTCTATAGTGAAT
AGAGTTAGGCAGGGATATTCACCATTATCGTTTCAGACCCACCTCCCAACCCCGAGGGGACCCAGAGAGG
GCCTATTTCCCATGATTCCTTCATATTTGCATATACGATACAAGGCTGTTAGAGAGATAATTAGAATTAA
TTTGACTGTAAACACAAAGATATTAGTACAAAATACGTGACGTAGAAAGTAATAATTTCTTGGGTAGTTT
GCAGTTTTAAAATTATGTTTTAAAATGGACTATCATATGCTTACCGTAACTTGAAAGTATTTCGATTTCT
TGGCTTTATATATCTTGTGGAAAGGACGAGGTACCGGT
